Addgene plasmid #109497: actc1b-mKate2-jph1a
Purpose: Muscle specific zebrafish expression of mKate2 fused to junctophilin 1a
Depositing lab: Rob Parton. Depositing organization: University of Queensland, Institute for Molecular Bioscience. Publication: In vivo cell biological screening identifies an endocytic capture mechanism for T-tubule formation. Hall TE, Martel N, Ariotti N, Xiong Z, Lo HP, Ferguson C, Rae J, Lim YW, Parton RG. Nat Commun. 2020 Jul 24;11(1):3711. doi: 10.1038/s41467-020-17486-w. PubMed 32709891.
Backbone
  Vector backbone: pDEST-actc1b-ccdb-mKate2
  Vector type: Zebrafish plasmids
Growth in bacteria
  Bacterial resistance: Ampicillin, 100 μg/mL
  Growth temperature: 37°C
  Growth strain: DH5alpha
  Copy number: High Copy
Gene/Insert
  Gene/Insert name: jph1a
  Species: D. rerio (zebrafish)
  Mutation: Please see Depositor Comments
  Entrez Gene: jph1a (a.k.a. bZ1M12.3, jph1, si:rp71-1m12.3)
  Tag / fusion protein: mKate2 (N terminal on insert)
  Cloning method: Gateway Cloning
Terms and licenses: Academic/Nonprofit Terms; Industry Terms: Not Available to Industry
Depositor comments: Addgene NGS found a T505A amino acid change within the jph1a translation that should not affect plasmid function
How to cite: actc1b-mKate2-jph1a was a gift from Rob Parton (Addgene plasmid # 109497 ; http://n2t.net/addgene:109497 ; RRID:Addgene_109497)
