[The description below was written by a language model from this plasmid's Addgene catalogue record and pLannotate feature annotations shown in this document.]
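Description:
actc1b-mKate2-jph1a is a zebrafish expression plasmid, about 11 kb, built by Gateway recombination into the destination vector pDEST-actc1b-ccdb-mKate2. It is maintained in E. coli as a high-copy plasmid through a ColE1/pUC-type origin and selected with ampicillin via the β-lactamase gene. Remnants of a pBluescript-style backbone are also annotated, including a partial M13 origin, lac promoter/operator elements, a T3 promoter and an MCS fragment.

The payload is a fusion of the monomeric red fluorescent protein mKate2 to the N terminus of zebrafish junctophilin 1a (jph1a). In the feature table, mKate2 sits between attB1 and attB2 sites and is followed directly by the roughly 2 kb junctophilin open reading frame, which the annotation software matched to mouse Jph1 by homology although the catalogue gives the species as D. rerio. An SV40 polyadenylation signal lies downstream of the fusion. The muscle-specific actc1b promoter named in the construct and backbone is not annotated as a feature. The several kilobases of unannotated sequence between the attB4 site and the attB1 site that precedes mKate2 on the circular map would be the expected position for it, but this is an inference. A short fragment matching medaka tyrosinase is also detected; the record does not explain it. Sequencing found a T505A substitution in jph1a that the depositor notes should not affect function.

Junctophilins tether the plasma membrane or T-tubule to the sarcoplasmic reticulum at junctional membrane complexes, so this construct serves as a live fluorescent marker of those junctions in zebrafish muscle fibres. It was deposited in connection with an in vivo study of T-tubule formation.
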