Features (pLannotate 1.2.2; 19 found; start..end, strand, type, name):
      2..22      +  protein_bind   attB1: mutant version of attB; core recombination site for the Gateway® BP reaction BP Clonase™
     32..727     +  CDS            mKate2: mKate2 is a basic (constitutively fluorescent) red fluorescent protein published in 2009, derived from Entacmaea quadricolor. It is reported to be a rapidly-maturing monomer with moderate acid sensitivity.
    729..753     -  protein_bind   attB2: mutant version of attB; recombination site for the Gateway® BP reaction BP Clonase™
    755..2800    +  CDS            Jph1: JPH1_MOUSE - Also known as Jp1. Experimental evidence at protein level: Swiss-Prot protein existence level 1. Junctophilins contribute to the formation of junctional membrane complexes (JMCs) which link the plasma membrane with the endoplasmic or sarcoplasmic reticulum in excitable cells. Provides a structural foundation for functional cross-talk between the cell surface and intracellular calcium release channels. JPH1 contributes to the construction of the skeletal muscle triad by linking the t-tubule (transverse-tubule) and SR (sarcoplasmic reticulum) membranes. From Mus musculus (Mouse).
   2828..2848    +  CDS            lacZα (fragment): LacZα fragment of β-galactosidase; lacZ fragment
   2864..2998    -  polyA_signal   SV40 poly(A) signal: SV40 polyadenylation signal
   3021..3104    -  CDS            large T antigen (fragment): large T antigen from SV40 (simian virus 40)
   3670..3710    -  misc_feature   MCS (fragment): pBluescript multiple cloning site
   3723..3741    -  promoter       T3 promoter: promoter for bacteriophage T3 RNA polymerase
   3784..3806    -  protein_bind   lac operator (fragment): The lac repressor binds to the lac operator to inhibit transcription in E. coli. This inhibition can be relieved by adding lactose or isopropyl-β-D-thiogalactopyranoside (IPTG). lac repressor encoded by lacI
   3810..3840    -  promoter       lac promoter: promoter for the E. coli lac operon
   3855..3876    -  protein_bind   CAP binding site: CAP binding activates transcription in the presence of cAMP. E. coli catabolite activator protein
   3889..3981    -  CDS            lacI (fragment): lac repressor; lacI; The lac repressor binds to the lac operator to inhibit transcription in E. coli. This inhibition can be relieved by adding lactose or isopropyl-β-D-thiogalactopyranoside (IPTG).
   4164..4752    -  rep_origin     ori: high-copy-number ColE1/pMB1/pBR322/pUC origin of replication
   4923..5783    -  CDS            AmpR: β-lactamase; bla; confers resistance to ampicillin, carbenicillin, and related antibiotics
   5784..5888    -  promoter       AmpR promoter: bla
   5914..6135    -  rep_origin     M13 ori (fragment) (sequence partly withheld): M13 bacteriophage origin of replication; arrow indicates direction of (+) strand synthesis
   6135..6422    +  CDS            tyr (fragment) (sequence partly withheld): TYRO_ORYLA - Also known as tyro. Experimental evidence at transcript level: Swiss-Prot protein existence level 2. This is a copper-containing oxidase that functions in the formation of pigments such as melanins and other polyphenolic compounds. From Oryzias latipes (Japanese rice fish) (Japanese killifish).
   7004..7024    +  protein_bind   attB4: mutant version of attB; core recombination site for the Gateway® BP reaction BP Clonase™
>Addgene plasmid #109497 | actc1b-mKate2-jph1a | addgene full sequence | sequence record 219946 | Addgene NGS Result
GCAAGTTTGTACAAAAAAGCAGGCTGCCACCATGGTGAGCGAGCTGATTAAGGAGAACATGCACATGAAG
CTGTACATGGAGGGCACCGTGAACAACCACCACTTCAAGTGCACATCCGAGGGCGAAGGCAAGCCCTACG
AGGGCACCCAGACCATGAGAATCAAGGCGGTCGAGGGCGGCCCTCTCCCCTTCGCCTTCGACATCCTGGC
TACCAGCTTCATGTACGGCAGCAAAACCTTCATCAACCACACCCAGGGCATCCCCGACTTCTTTAAGCAG
TCCTTCCCCGAGGGCTTCACATGGGAGAGAGTCACCACATACGAAGACGGGGGCGTGCTGACCGCTACCC
AGGACACCAGCCTCCAGGACGGCTGCCTCATCTACAACGTCAAGATCAGAGGGGTGAACTTCCCATCCAA
CGGCCCTGTGATGCAGAAGAAAACACTCGGCTGGGAGGCCTCCACCGAGACCCTGTACCCCGCTGACGGC
GGCCTGGAAGGCAGAGCCGACATGGCCCTGAAGCTCGTGGGCGGGGGCCACCTGATCTGCAACTTGAAGA
CCACATACAGATCCAAGAAACCCGCTAAGAACCTCAAGATGCCCGGCGTCTACTATGTGGACAGAAGACT
GGAAAGAATCAAGGAGGCCGACAAAGAGACCTACGTCGAGCAGCACGAGGTGGCTGTGGCCAGATACTGC
GACCTCCCTAGCAAACTGGGGCACAGAGACCCAGCTTTCTTGTACAAAGTGGTGACGGGCGGACGGTTCG
ACTTCGACGATGGAGGCACTTACTGTGGCGGATGGGAGGACGGGAAAGCCCACGGACACGGCATCTGCAC
GGGACCCAAGGGTCAGGGCGAGTACTCCGGGTCCTGGTCCCACGGGTTTGAGGTAGTCGGGGTCTACACC
TGGCCCAGCGGGAACACGTACCAGGGCTACTGGTCGCAGGGGAAGCGCCACGGGCTGGGTGTTGAGACCA
AGGGGAAATGGCTTTATCGCGGGGAGTGGAGTCACGGGTTCAAGGGTCGCTATGGAGTTCGGCAGAGCAC
CAACACACCTGCTAGATATGATGGGACGTGGAGTAATGGACTGCAGGATGGATATGGAGTCGAAACCTAT
GGGGATAGTGGCACTTATCAAGGCCAGTGGATGGGGGGCATGAGGCATGGCTATGGCGTCCGTCAGAGCG
TGCCTTATGGAATGGCCACCATCATCCGTTCTCCGCTCCGCACCTCCCTGGCCTCTCTAAGAAGTGTGCA
AAGCAACGGCGCCGTTCTCCAGGACACAGTACCAGACACTCCAGTTGGAAGCCGTGGTGGTTTCGTGCTG
AATTTTCACAGCGACACCGAAGTTGTCACCGGTAAGAAGAAGGGCCTGTTCCGTCGCGGGTCCCTCTTCG
GGAGCCTCCGCCAGCTGCGTAAATCTGACTCCAAAACGTCCATCTCTAGCAAGCGAAGCTCAGCACGTAG
CGATGCCACCATGAGCCGCATCAGCTCCAGCGACGCCAACTCCACCATCAGCTATGGAGAAGGAGAGGTG
CCTGATGATTACACGCCAATGGAGGACCACGTGGATGCCACCACCACTGAGTCCTACATGGGCGAATGGA
AGAACGATAAGCGCAATGGGTTTGGGGTCAGTGAGAGATCCAACGGGCTGAAGTATGAAGGGGAATGGAT
GAACAACAAGAGGCATGGATACGGGTGCACCATATTCCCTGATGGAACCAAAGAGGAGGGGAAGTATAAA
AATAACGTGTTGGTGCGCGGGATAAGGAAGCAGCTCATTCCTCTTAAAAACCATAAAACGAAGGAAAAAG
TGGACCGGGCTGTGGAGGGGGCTCGAAGGTCGGCAGCTATCGCCAGGACGAAAGTGGAAATAGCAGTTTC
AAGGACGTCCCACGCACGGACTAAGAGTGAAGCAGCAGACCAGGCCGCTCTCGCAGCATGTCAGGAGTCA
GATTTAGCCCGAGCTGTGGCTTGTGAATTATCTCCAAGCTTCCATCAACCAGGACTGGAATACATCAAGC
AGAAGTTCAGTGAGCCGGTGGAGGAGATTAAAGAAGAAGCACCCAAAGAAGAGGAGAAGAAGTCTTCAGG
TAGCCCTTTCTATAGGCGCGGGACGACTCCGAGCCACTCTCCAGCCCAAAGCCCGACCCCATCCCCTCCC
CGCACCTCTCAGAAAAGCCAAGCGCAGAACCCCAGCATTAGCCGCAAGATCAGCAAAGACAACAGCGTAA
CGGCCCGCAAGATCAGCAGAGACAGCGCTTCTGTAGCCCGCAAGATCAGCAAAGAAGAAAGAGCCTCCAT
TGTGGCCGAAATCACCAAAGTATCCGTACCTCCTCCTCCTCTTCCTCCTCCTCCTCCTCCTGCAGTTCAG
ACTATCAAGCTGCAGGATGTCCCACCTCCAAAGCCTCCTAAAGCACTTGAACCCGTGGCCAAACCTGCGG
GCACAGGTAACGGGCAGCTTCATACTGCCTATCACAGTTATTATGTGAAGCCGGTGAAGCAGTTGCCACC
GCCAGAGGAGCCCGAAGATGAGGAGCCTGAAATCACACAGTCCAGTCTGGCCAGGATGCCTCCACCTCCG
AAAACGCTCAACACACCCACTCCCAAACCAGAGGTCAAGATCAGGAAACAAGAGTCTATTAAACCAAAGA
GCTTAGCTGAAACCAAGAAGGCCAGCTTGGACCTGGTTGAAGAAGCAACGGTGGAAGAATCTGGTCCTAA
CTCAATTCTGGTTGCCATGGTGATGCTTTTGAATATTGGATTGGCAATCATTTTTGTCCATTTCCTGACA
TGACAACTTTATTATACATAGTTGATAATTCACTGGCCGTCGTTTTACGGTACCATCGATGATGATCCAG
ACATGATAAGATACATTGATGAGTTTGGACAAACCACAACTAGAATGCAGTGAAAAAAATGCTTTATTTG
TGAAATTTGTGATGCTATTGCTTTATTTGTAACCATTATAAGCTGCAATAAACAAGTTAACAACAACAAT
TGCATTCATTTTATGTTTCAGGTTCAGGGGGAGGTGTGGGAGGTTTTTTAAAGCAAGTAAAACCTCTACA
AATGTGGTATGGCTGATTATGATCCTCTAGATCAGATCTGCGAAGATACGGCCACGGGTGCTCTTGATCC
TGTGGCTGATTTTGGACTGTGCTGCTCGCAGCTGCTGATGAATCACATACTTCCTCCATTTTCTTCCACT
GATTGACTGTTATAATTTCCCTAATTTCCAGGTCAAGGTGCTGTGCATTGTGGTAATAGATGTGACATGA
CGTCACTTCCAAAGGACCAATGAACATGTCTGACCAATTTCATATAATGTGAAAACGATTTTCATAGGCA
GAATAAATAACATTTAAATTAAACTGGGCATCAGCGCAATTCAATTGGTTTGGTAATAGCAAGGGAAAAT
AGAATGAAGTGATCTCCAAAAAATAAGTACTTTTTGACTGTAAATAAAATTGTAAGGAGTAAAAAGTACT
TTTTTTTCTAAAAAAATGTAATTAAGTAAAAGTAAAAGTATTGATTTTTAATTGTACTCAAGTAAAGTAA
AAATCCCCAAAAATAATACTTAAGTACAGTAATCAAGTAAAATTACTCAAGTACTTTACACCTCTGGTTC
TTGACCCCCTACCTTCAGCAAGCCCAGCAGATCCACTAGTTCTAGAGCGGCCGCCACCGCGGTGGAGCTC
CAGCTTTTGTTCCCTTTAGTGAGGGTTAATTGCGCGCTTGGCGTAATCATGGTCATAGCTGTTTCCTGTG
TGAAATTGTTATCCGCTCACAATTCCACACAACATACGAGCCGGAAGCATAAAGTGTAAAGCCTGGGGTG
CCTAATGAGTGAGCTAACTCACATTAATTGCGTTGCGCTCACTGCCCGCTTTCCAGTCGGGAAACCTGTC
GTGCCAGCTGCATTAATGAATCGGCCAACGCGCGGGGAGAGGCGGTTTGCGTATTGGGCGCTCTTCCGCT
TCCTCGCTCACTGACTCGCTGCGCTCGGTCGTTCGGCTGCGGCGAGCGGTATCAGCTCACTCAAAGGCGG
TAATACGGTTATCCACAGAATCAGGGGATAACGCAGGAAAGAACATGTGAGCAAAAGGCCAGCAAAAGGC
CAGGAACCGTAAAAAGGCCGCGTTGCTGGCGTTTTTCCATAGGCTCCGCCCCCCTGACGAGCATCACAAA
AATCGACGCTCAAGTCAGAGGTGGCGAAACCCGACAGGACTATAAAGATACCAGGCGTTTCCCCCTGGAA
GCTCCCTCGTGCGCTCTCCTGTTCCGACCCTGCCGCTTACCGGATACCTGTCCGCCTTTCTCCCTTCGGG
AAGCGTGGCGCTTTCTCATAGCTCACGCTGTAGGTATCTCAGTTCGGTGTAGGTCGTTCGCTCCAAGCTG
GGCTGTGTGCACGAACCCCCCGTTCAGCCCGACCGCTGCGCCTTATCCGGTAACTATCGTCTTGAGTCCA
ACCCGGTAAGACACGACTTATCGCCACTGGCAGCAGCCACTGGTAACAGGATTAGCAGAGCGAGGTATGT
AGGCGGTGCTACAGAGTTCTTGAAGTGGTGGCCTAACTACGGCTACACTAGAAGAACAGTATTTGGTATC
TGCGCTCTGCTGAAGCCAGTTACCTTCGGAAAAAGAGTTGGTAGCTCTTGATCCGGCAAACAAACCACCG
CTGGTAGCGGTGGTTTTTTTGTTTGCAAGCAGCAGATTACGCGCAGAAAAAAAGGATCTCAAGAAGATCC
TTTGATCTTTTCTACGGGGTCTGACGCTCAGTGGAACGAAAACTCACGTTAAGGCATTTTGGTCATGAGA
TTATCAAAAAGGATCTTCACCTAGATCCTTTTAAATTAAAAATGAAGTTTTAAATCAATCTAAAGTATAT
ATGAGTAAACTTGGTCTGACAGTTACCAATGCTTAATCAGTGAGGCACCTATCTCAGCGATCTGTCTATT
TCGTTCATCCATAGTTGCCTGACTCCCCGTCGTGTAGATAACTACGATACGGGAGGGCTTACCATCTGGC
CCCAGTGCTGCAATGATACCGCGAGACCCACGCTCACCGGCTCCAGATTTATCAGCAATAAACCAGCCAG
CCGGAAGGGCCGAGCGCAGAAGTGGTCCTGCAACTTTATCCGCCTCCATCCAGTCTATTAATTGTTGCCG
GGAAGCTAGAGTAAGTAGTTCGCCAGTTAATAGTTTGCGCAACGTTGTTGCCATTGCTACAGGCATCGTG
GTGTCACGCTCGTCGTTTGGTATGGCTTCATTCAGCTCCGGTTCCCAACGATCAAGGCGAGTTACATGAT
CCCCCATGTTGTGCAAAAAAGCGGTTAGCTCCTTCGGTCCTCCGATCGTTGTCAGAAGTAAGTTGGCCGC
AGTGTTATCACTCATGGTTATGGCAGCACTGCATAATTCTCTTACTGTCATGCCATCCGTAAGATGCTTT
TCTGTGACTGGTGAGTACTCAACCAAGTCATTCTGAGAATAGTGTATGCGGCGACCGAGTTGCTCTTGCC
CGGCGTCAATACGGGATAATACCGCGCCACATAGCAGAACTTTAAAAGTGCTCATCATTGGAAAACGTTC
TTCGGGGCGAAAACTCTCAAGGATCTTACCGCTGTTGAGATCCAGTTCGATGTAACCCACTCGTGCACCC
AACTGATCTTCAGCATCTTTTACTTTCACCAGCGTTTCTGGGTGAGCAAAAACAGGAAGGCAAAATGCCG
CAAAAAAGGGAATAAGGGCGACACGGAAATGTTGAATACTCATACTCTTCCTTTTTCAATATTATTGAAG
CATTTATCAGGGTTATTGTCTCATGAGCGGATACATATTTGAATGTATTTAGAAAAATAAACAAATAGGG
GTTCCGCGCACATTTCCCCGAAAAGTGCCACCTAAATTGTAAGCGTTAATATTTTGTTAAAATTCGCGTT
AAATTTTTGTTAAATCAGCTCATTTTTTAACCAATAGGCCGAAATCGGCAAAATCCCTTATAAATCAAAA
GAATAGACCGAGATAGGGT
[37 nt withheld, positions 6040-6076]
AAAGAACGTGGACTCCAACGTCAAAGG
[32 nt withheld, positions 6104-6135]
GCTGGCTAAGAACTCATCAGCCTCCCCGGTCCATCTACCCACGTACCAATGCACCAATTGGCCACAATGA
CGGCTACTACATGGTGCCATTCCTTCCTCTTTATAGGAATGGAGACTACCTCCTGTCCAACAATGCTCTT
GGATACGAGTACGCCTACCTGTTGGACCCAGGTCATTGCACAACACCAGAAATGCCCTCTGATCTGCAAA
AGACGTGAATATCTGTTCAGACACCCATATCCACTCTGTTCCACACAGGTCAGAGGTTTGTCCAGGAGTT
CTTGACAGAGGTGTAAAAAGTACTCAAAAATTTTACTCAAGTGAAAGTACAAGTACTTAGGGAAAATTTT
ACTCAATTAAAAGTAAAAGTATCTGGCTAGAATCTTACTTGAGTAAAAGTAAAAAAGTACTCCATTAAAA
TTGTACTTGAGTATTAAGGAAGTAAAAGTAAAAGCAAGAAAGAAAACTAGAGATTCTTGTTTAAGCTTTT
AATCTCAAAAAACATTAAATGAAATGCATACAAGGTTTTATCCTGCTTTAGAACTGTTTGTATTTAATTA
TCAAACTATAAGACAGACAATCTAATGCCAGTACACGCTACTCAAAGTTGTAAAACCTCAGATTTAACTT
CAGTAGAAGCTGATTCTCAAAATTGTTAGTGTCAAGCCTAGCTCTTTTGGGGCTGAAAAGCAATCCTGCA
GTGCTGAAAAGCCTCTCACAGGCAGCCGATGCGGGAAGAGGTGTATTAGTCTTGATAGAGAGGCTGCAAA
TAGCAGGAAACGTGAGCAGAGACTCCCTGGTGTCTGAAACACAGGCCAGATGGGCCCTCGAGCAGGAAAC
AGCTATGACCATGATTACGCCAAGCTATCAACTTTGTATAGAAAAGTTGGCACGCGCAGATTCCGTGTGG
GCCTGGTAATATCTTACCATTTTAAGCTATTTTAAGATTAGGGAAAAAAATTAAATAAAACTACTTTAAA
ATTACTTTCCTTAAAAAGCAACATATTTATTTAGTTTTTGTTTAACTGGCTCAAGATTGTAATATTTTAC
TTTTACATGTTTTTTTAAGTACCTAAATGTGTTCAAAAGTAAAGTATGTTATTGTTTTTTTTTTTTAATG
TTAGCTAAGCTTTAAATTGTAATATATTACTTTTAAAAGTGACTTTTTAAAAATGTAAATAAAAAAGTAA
CTATAAATGTGTAATGCATGTTATTTCTGTGGGTTTTTAATTTTCATCTCAACTGGGCTTACAATTTTAA
CATAATAAAAATCAAATCAAATCAAATCAGGCCCTTATTTGTCACATACACTCTTGTATACTGAAATAAA
CTAAATGTTGAGAAAAATTTAAATACACCAAAATAACGCATACCTTTTTTGTAATTACCTAAGTAAAACA
TTTAGTTCCTTTTTTAAGTGACTCAAGATTGTAATCTATTAATTGTAAAAGATAAAACTAGTGATCAATC
TGACGTGCTTCTATGCAGCCTGTGAGATTAATTGTGATGTTTAATTATTAAACAATTTAAATGGATCAAA
CATTTCACATGTGCTTATTGTGTCCAACAAAACCAGCAGAAGCACTTAAAAATATTGCATGACAACATGA
GTTTTTAATGTAAATTATATATACTTCCTAAACGAAGTTAATCATATTTCTAAAATAATAATGTCATTGA
AATATTTAAATAAATGATAAGCTTTAGTTGATTCAACATAAAATTGAAAGCAATAAGGACTTTTTTTTTT
TACAGCGGTGAAGCAAAAGCATGTAATAATCATATAATATAATAAATAAATAAATAAATAATGGCTCTTG
GTGCAAATATGAACACTTTAAATAAATATAGAATAAATATGATCAATAAGTCATAACGATGTGTTTTATG
TTGATTATAATTTAAACATGTTTCTAACGCAAGTTTTAAAAACTGTTTTAAAGTATTATTTTAAGTTATA
AGATCAATTTGACTCAACATTTTGTAGTGAAAATATGTTGTGTAAAATTAATATAATATACACTATAAAA
ATGCAGGGTTCCACACAATACATTAATGTTGTCCCAACACAAATCGATTAAGTTAACAAATATATGTGGA
TTGAACATAAAAAATTAAGTTGTCCCAATGAAATCTCAAGAATTGTGTTGTTTCAGCTCATTTTAAATAA
GTAGTTTTAACAAGTAAAAAATAACATATTTTTGAGTGTGTATATATATATATTACAAAATATAATAATA
TAAAATGTAAAAGATATAAACCATGCTACATATATTTAAGAGCTATTTTGCACATTACTTTTTTGCAAGC
CATTTTAGTGTTTTTTTTACAAATATATATTAGCTAAATATACAATATCTTAAATATACAATTAATCAGA
CATGCAATTAATGCATTTAACCTACATAAAAATACATGATCAACATATGTTTTATGCTGATTACAACTAA
ATCAAACGTAATGAAATTAATTTATAAAAGCGATTTAAATATGTCAATATTTTAAGTTAAAATCACTTGA
AACCTACTATAAATGAACTTAAATTAAAAAAATCTCCTTTAATTCCAATGCAACAGTGTTGTTTTTTCAG
CTGAGGACCCCCGGTGCAGATGGTTGGCCCCCGGCCCGCTATTCTAAGGAAGCCTTTCTTAATTTTAGGG
CGGCGCTGCATGCGCTCAGATCAGATTCACGGGTGGAGAGGGTTATTTTCTCTTTTTTATTTTTTCTTGC
CTGCTCATATTTGGGCCTGTGTGAACCCCAGGCTCCGCCTCGGCCCCCAGGAGCCGCTCTTATTTAAAGG
GGATCCTCGCCTTCAGTCTTCGTCCCAGTGGAAGCATCAGTCTTGTGATAACAACTTGGTGAGTCCTACA
GACCAGCGCTCGACTCTAGGCTTTAAATGCATTGATTTCTCTGGATTAGCTACCGGGAGAGTTTTAACTT
TGCTTATTAGTCTTGTGCTCGAACTGCTAGGTTTAAAGAGTGTTTTCTCTAATGCATGCATGAAGCGACA
GCTGAAAACCAGAAATAGAGCGTTTGTCCTCCTGTTAAACTCTAGCCTTTCTTTGGCATTTGTCAGTCCG
AGTCTTCAGCTGCCGGCAGGAGATTGGGTTTCAGTAACACTTGCTGAGCACAAACTACACGTGCTTTCTT
CAGATTTAATTCATTATTAATCATTCTAGATTTAAATGATGTTCTTACTCATTGCTGATTATTTTAGCCT
TGCGGAGCAGATTAAATGAGCACGTGTTTCATTAAGATTGATTTAAATATAATTAATATTTCACCACTGT
AGTTTTAAAATTGCCTTCTAAGTCATGGTTGATTTTTAATAGGTATCGGCTCTAATTAGATTACTATTTT
GGTTTTTAAATGTTATTTCTATTTCATTTGTAGGCTCGTTTTTAATGTGATTTTATTAGATTCTAGTTTT
AAAATCATCTCTTAGCCTTAATGAGCAGACTGAATGAACATGTTTCATTAAGATTAACTTCATTATAATG
AATTATTTAATCATTCTAGTGGGTTATAAATCAGCTCTATTTAAATTAATTGTCGTGTTTATTTCTATTT
AATTTTTGATTATTTTTTCAGGGTCGTTTTTATGTGATTTTTTCCCGTTTCTAATTTTAAACTAATTGTT
TGATTTTTATATGATTCGACTCTTTTTAAATGAATTGTTTTGCTTTTTTTATTGAGCATATATATATTAT
ACAATTTCAATCAACAATTGTTGTGCTTTTTAAATGTTGTTTCTATTTCATTTCTAGGGTCGATTTTATT
CGATTCTAGTTTTAAAATCGTGATTTTTAACTTCTAACCTTACTGAGCAGACTGAATGAACATGTTTCAT
CAAGATTAACTTCATTATAGTTAATTATTGAATCGTGCTAGTGGTTTATAAATCAGCTCTATTTAAATTA
ATCATCATCATTATTTCTATTTAATTTTTATTATTTCTTTAGGATTATTTTTATGTGATTTTTTTCACGT
TCTAGTTTTAAACTCAATGCTCATTACTGCTCACCCTTGCTGAGCAGTCTTTCGTTAAGATTAAATTAAT
TAATAACCATTCTAGTTTTAAAACAGTGTCTTAAGGCATAGCTGATATTTTACAAGTTTACTATTTAATA
TATCTCCTTTCTTTTTTTAGGGTCGATTTCATCTGATTTGATTAATTTTTATTATCTTCACTAAGCTTTT
TGTTCTAGGTTTTATTCTCAGTATTATTACTGTTATATTTGAACTGAATTTCTCCTCATAGTTTATTCAT
TTTATTTATTTATTTTTTGTTTATTCGCTATTTTGTATTTTAGTTTTTAATTAGAAATTTTATTAGAATC
GTTTTGAACTAGTTTTTATGCACTCTAACATTAATATTAAATCATAACTATTATTTTTATTATAATTTAT
TTGTGTTTATCTTTTTGTGTAGCTTTCATGTGTTTTTATTTTAGTTTTATTATGTTTGCATTGAATTTTT
TGGACTAGTTTATATAACGATATACAGAAAAGCCATGACAACAAATGTTTTTATAATACCTATTAAGTAT
AAGCTAATCAGATTTCCACTATTCTGTTCAAAGTTAACATTATTAGCCATTCTGATGGATCATTTGACAT
TTGTCATATGTCTTTATGAACACTGCTCTTTCAGATGCCACTTTTAAAGCTGTTTTTTACAGTAAATGAA
CGTTTATTATTATGACATTATTTCCTAAGGCCTCTAGAGTACAGCAGGATGTGGCGTGTGCATTACCGTG
TAATTATGCTGACTGTAAATGTGCATTTATAGACTGTCAGCATGTCTGACTGTGCGCTGTTGTGATTGGT
CCTGCACAGACCAAG
